Addgene plasmid #67864: pET28-MRPP3-myc-His
Purpose: bacterial expression of PRORP (KIAA0391), full coding sequence (mitoch. form) + C-term. myc-His tag
Depositing lab: Walter Rossmanith. Depositing organization: Medical University of Vienna. Publication: RNase P without RNA: identification and functional reconstitution of the human mitochondrial tRNA processing enzyme. Holzmann J, Frank P, Loffler E, Bennett KL, Gerner C, Rossmanith W. Cell. 2008 Oct 31;135(3):462-74. doi: 10.1016/j.cell.2008.09.013. PubMed 18984158.
Backbone
  Vector backbone: pET28-b(+)
  Backbone manufacturer: Novagen
  Backbone size w/o insert (bp): 5369
  Vector type: Bacterial Expression
Growth in bacteria
  Bacterial resistance: Kanamycin, 50 μg/mL
  Growth temperature: 37°C
  Growth strain: DH5alpha
  Copy number: Low Copy
Gene/Insert
  Gene/Insert name: MRPP3 (alt names: PRORP; KIAA0391)
  Species: H. sapiens (human)
  Insert size (bp): 1698
  Mutation: Amino acid 46 of recombinant MRPP3 is preceded by Met-Gly
  GenBank ID: 9692
  Entrez Gene: KIAA0391 (a.k.a. MRPP3, PRORP)
  Promoter: T7
  Tag / fusion protein: myc (C terminal on insert); His (C terminal on insert)
  Cloning method: Unknown
  Sequencing primers: 5′ T7; 3′ T7 Terminal
Terms and licenses: Academic/Nonprofit Terms; Industry Terms: Not Available to Industry
How to cite: pET28-MRPP3-myc-His was a gift from Walter Rossmanith (Addgene plasmid # 67864 ; http://n2t.net/addgene:67864 ; RRID:Addgene_67864)
