[The description below was written by a language model from this plasmid's Addgene catalogue record and pLannotate feature annotations shown in this document.]
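Description:
pET28-MRPP3-myc-His is a bacterial expression plasmid built on the Novagen pET28-b(+) backbone for producing recombinant human MRPP3 (also called PRORP or KIAA0391), a protein component of the human mitochondrial RNase P that processes tRNA precursors. The 7,003 bp plasmid is propagated in E. coli under kanamycin selection (aph(3')-Ia gene). It replicates from a pBR322-type ColE1 origin accompanied by the bom region and the rop gene, consistent with its catalogued low copy number. An f1 origin is also present. Short tetracycline-resistance fragments and an AmpR promoter fragment in the annotation are backbone remnants, not functional markers.

The expression cassette follows the standard pET layout: a T7 promoter immediately followed by a lac operator, the T7 gene 10 ribosome binding site, the coding sequence, and a T7 terminator. A plasmid-borne lacI gene supplies repressor. Transcription therefore depends on a host that provides T7 RNA polymerase and is induced with IPTG.

The insert encodes the mitochondrial form of the protein, lacking the N-terminal presequence: the recombinant protein begins with Met-Gly followed by residue 46 of MRPP3. At the C terminus it carries a myc epitope for immunodetection and a polyhistidine tag for metal-affinity purification. The automated annotation does not label the myc tag. It detects two short His-type matches downstream of the PRORP coding region, the second probably being the vector's own His-tag sequence, and the "capTEV" and "SET1" labels are partial matches that should not be read as real functional tags. The plasmid is used to express and purify MRPP3 for biochemical work such as in vitro reconstitution of mitochondrial RNase P activity.
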