Features (pLannotate 1.2.2; 20 found; start..end, strand, type, name):
     12..467     +  rep_origin     f1 ori (sequence partly withheld): f1 bacteriophage origin of replication; arrow indicates direction of (+) strand synthesis
    494..551     +  promoter       AmpR promoter (fragment): bla
    560..1375    -  CDS            KanR: aminoglycoside phosphotransferase; aph(3')-Ia; confers resistance to kanamycin in bacteria or G418 (Geneticin®) in eukaryotes
   1497..2085    +  rep_origin     ori: high-copy-number ColE1/pMB1/pBR322/pUC origin of replication
   2271..2413    -  misc_feature   bom: basis of mobility region from pBR322
   2515..2706    -  CDS            rop: Rop protein, which maintains plasmids at low copy number; rop
   2723..3103    +  CDS            YPB1_ECOLX: Protein predicted: Swiss-Prot protein existence level 4. From Escherichia coli.
   3175..3466    -  CDS            TcR (fragment): tetracycline efflux protein; tet; confers resistance to tetracycline
   3481..3502    -  protein_bind   CAP binding site: CAP binding activates transcription in the presence of cAMP. E. coli catabolite activator protein
   3515..4597    -  CDS            lacI: lac repressor; lacI; The lac repressor binds to the lac operator to inhibit transcription in E. coli. This inhibition can be relieved by adding lactose or isopropyl-β-D-thiogalactopyranoside (IPTG).
   4598..4675    -  promoter       lacI promoter: lacI
   4683..4962    -  CDS            TcR (fragment): tetracycline efflux protein; tet; confers resistance to tetracycline
   4984..5002    +  promoter       T7 promoter: promoter for bacteriophage T7 RNA polymerase
   5003..5027    +  protein_bind   lac operator: The lac repressor binds to the lac operator to inhibit transcription in E. coli. This inhibition can be relieved by adding lactose or isopropyl-β-D-thiogalactopyranoside (IPTG). lac repressor encoded by lacI
   5042..5064    +  RBS            RBS: efficient ribosome binding site from bacteriophage T7 gene 10 (Olins and Rangwala, 1989)
   5077..6690    +  CDS            PRORP (fragment): MRPP3_HUMAN - Also known as KIAA0391, MRPP3 From Homo sapiens (Human).
   6748..6765    +  CDS            capTEV™ (fragment): composite tag for in vivo biotinylation, TEV protease cleavage, and 6xHis tagging
   6847..6864    +  CDS            9xHis (fragment): 9xHis affinity tag
   6874..6923    +  CDS            SET1 (fragment): solubility-enhancement tag derived from T7 phage gene 10B
   6931..6978    +  terminator     T7 terminator: transcription terminator for bacteriophage T7 RNA polymerase
>Addgene plasmid #67864 | pET28-MRPP3-myc-His | depositor full sequence | sequence record 117830 | pET28-MRPP3-myc-His sequence 7003 bps
TGGCGAATGGG
[124 nt withheld, positions 12-135]
C
[91 nt withheld, positions 137-227]
A
[49 nt withheld, positions 229-277]
CCTTTGACGTTGGAGTCCACGTTCTTT
[37 nt withheld, positions 305-341]
ACCCTATCTCGGTCTATTCTTTTGATTTATAAGGGATTTTGCCGATTTCGGCCTATTGGTTAAAAAATGA
GCTGATTTAACAAAAATTTAACGCGAATTTTAACAAAATATTAACGTTTACAATTTCAGGTGGCACTTTT
CGGGGAAATGTGCGCGGAACCCCTATTTGTTTATTTTTCTAAATACATTCAAATATGTATCCGCTCATGA
ATTAATTCTTAGAAAAACTCATCGAGCATCAAATGAAACTGCAATTTATTCATATCAGGATTATCAATAC
CATATTTTTGAAAAAGCCGTTTCTGTAATGAAGGAGAAAACTCACCGAGGCAGTTCCATAGGATGGCAAG
ATCCTGGTATCGGTCTGCGATTCCGACTCGTCCAACATCAATACAACCTATTAATTTCCCCTCGTCAAAA
ATAAGGTTATCAAGTGAGAAATCACCATGAGTGACGACTGAATCCGGTGAGAATGGCAAAAGTTTATGCA
TTTCTTTCCAGACTTGTTCAACAGGCCAGCCATTACGCTCGTCATCAAAATCACTCGCATCAACCAAACC
GTTATTCATTCGTGATTGCGCCTGAGCGAGACGAAATACGCGATCGCTGTTAAAAGGACAATTACAAACA
GGAATCGAATGCAACCGGCGCAGGAACACTGCCAGCGCATCAACAATATTTTCACCTGAATCAGGATATT
CTTCTAATACCTGGAATGCTGTTTTCCCGGGGATCGCAGTGGTGAGTAACCATGCATCATCAGGAGTACG
GATAAAATGCTTGATGGTCGGAAGAGGCATAAATTCCGTCAGCCAGTTTAGTCTGACCATCTCATCTGTA
ACATCATTGGCAACGCTACCTTTGCCATGTTTCAGAAACAACTCTGGCGCATCGGGCTTCCCATACAATC
GATAGATTGTCGCACCTGATTGCCCGACATTATCGCGAGCCCATTTATACCCATATAAATCAGCATCCAT
GTTGGAATTTAATCGCGGCCTAGAGCAAGACGTTTCCCGTTGAATATGGCTCATAACACCCCTTGTATTA
CTGTTTATGTAAGCAGACAGTTTTATTGTTCATGACCAAAATCCCTTAACGTGAGTTTTCGTTCCACTGA
GCGTCAGACCCCGTAGAAAAGATCAAAGGATCTTCTTGAGATCCTTTTTTTCTGCGCGTAATCTGCTGCT
TGCAAACAAAAAAACCACCGCTACCAGCGGTGGTTTGTTTGCCGGATCAAGAGCTACCAACTCTTTTTCC
GAAGGTAACTGGCTTCAGCAGAGCGCAGATACCAAATACTGTCCTTCTAGTGTAGCCGTAGTTAGGCCAC
CACTTCAAGAACTCTGTAGCACCGCCTACATACCTCGCTCTGCTAATCCTGTTACCAGTGGCTGCTGCCA
GTGGCGATAAGTCGTGTCTTACCGGGTTGGACTCAAGACGATAGTTACCGGATAAGGCGCAGCGGTCGGG
CTGAACGGGGGGTTCGTGCACACAGCCCAGCTTGGAGCGAACGACCTACACCGAACTGAGATACCTACAG
CGTGAGCTATGAGAAAGCGCCACGCTTCCCGAAGGGAGAAAGGCGGACAGGTATCCGGTAAGCGGCAGGG
TCGGAACAGGAGAGCGCACGAGGGAGCTTCCAGGGGGAAACGCCTGGTATCTTTATAGTCCTGTCGGGTT
TCGCCACCTCTGACTTGAGCGTCGATTTTTGTGATGCTCGTCAGGGGGGCGGAGCCTATGGAAAAACGCC
AGCAACGCGGCCTTTTTACGGTTCCTGGCCTTTTGCTGGCCTTTTGCTCACATGTTCTTTCCTGCGTTAT
CCCCTGATTCTGTGGATAACCGTATTACCGCCTTTGAGTGAGCTGATACCGCTCGCCGCAGCCGAACGAC
CGAGCGCAGCGAGTCAGTGAGCGAGGAAGCGGAAGAGCGCCTGATGCGGTATTTTCTCCTTACGCATCTG
TGCGGTATTTCACACCGCATATATGGTGCACTCTCAGTACAATCTGCTCTGATGCCGCATAGTTAAGCCA
GTATACACTCCGCTATCGCTACGTGACTGGGTCATGGCTGCGCCCCGACACCCGCCAACACCCGCTGACG
CGCCCTGACGGGCTTGTCTGCTCCCGGCATCCGCTTACAGACAAGCTGTGACCGTCTCCGGGAGCTGCAT
GTGTCAGAGGTTTTCACCGTCATCACCGAAACGCGCGAGGCAGCTGCGGTAAAGCTCATCAGCGTGGTCG
TGAAGCGATTCACAGATGTCTGCCTGTTCATCCGCGTCCAGCTCGTTGAGTTTCTCCAGAAGCGTTAATG
TCTGGCTTCTGATAAAGCGGGCCATGTTAAGGGCGGTTTTTTCCTGTTTGGTCACTGATGCCTCCGTGTA
AGGGGGATTTCTGTTCATGGGGGTAATGATACCGATGAAACGAGAGAGGATGCTCACGATACGGGTTACT
GATGATGAACATGCCCGGTTACTGGAACGTTGTGAGGGTAAACAACTGGCGGTATGGATGCGGCGGGACC
AGAGAAAAATCACTCAGGGTCAATGCCAGCGCTTCGTTAATACAGATGTAGGTGTTCCACAGGGTAGCCA
GCAGCATCCTGCGATGCAGATCCGGAACATAATGGTGCAGGGCGCTGACTTCCGCGTTTCCAGACTTTAC
GAAACACGGAAACCGAAGACCATTCATGTTGTTGCTCAGGTCGCAGACGTTTTGCAGCAGCAGTCGCTTC
ACGTTCGCTCGCGTATCGGTGATTCATTCTGCTAACCAGTAAGGCAACCCCGCCAGCCTAGCCGGGTCCT
CAACGACAGGAGCACGATCATGCGCACCCGTGGGGCCGCCATGCCGGCGATAATGGCCTGCTTCTCGCCG
AAACGTTTGGTGGCGGGACCAGTGACGAAGGCTTGAGCGAGGGCGTGCAAGATTCCGAATACCGCAAGCG
ACAGGCCGATCATCGTCGCGCTCCAGCGAAAGCGGTCCTCGCCGAAAATGACCCAGAGCGCTGCCGGCAC
CTGTCCTACGAGTTGCATGATAAAGAAGACAGTCATAAGTGCGGCGACGATAGTCATGCCCCGCGCCCAC
CGGAAGGAGCTGACTGGGTTGAAGGCTCTCAAGGGCATCGGTCGAGATCCCGGTGCCTAATGAGTGAGCT
AACTTACATTAATTGCGTTGCGCTCACTGCCCGCTTTCCAGTCGGGAAACCTGTCGTGCCAGCTGCATTA
ATGAATCGGCCAACGCGCGGGGAGAGGCGGTTTGCGTATTGGGCGCCAGGGTGGTTTTTCTTTTCACCAG
TGAGACGGGCAACAGCTGATTGCCCTTCACCGCCTGGCCCTGAGAGAGTTGCAGCAAGCGGTCCACGCTG
GTTTGCCCCAGCAGGCGAAAATCCTGTTTGATGGTGGTTAACGGCGGGATATAACATGAGCTGTCTTCGG
TATCGTCGTATCCCACTACCGAGATATCCGCACCAACGCGCAGCCCGGACTCGGTAATGGCGCGCATTGC
GCCCAGCGCCATCTGATCGTTGGCAACCAGCATCGCAGTGGGAACGATGCCCTCATTCAGCATTTGCATG
GTTTGTTGAAAACCGGACATGGCACTCCAGTCGCCTTCCCGTTCCGCTATCGGCTGAATTTGATTGCGAG
TGAGATATTTATGCCAGCCAGCCAGACGCAGACGCGCCGAGACAGAACTTAATGGGCCCGCTAACAGCGC
GATTTGCTGGTGACCCAATGCGACCAGATGCTCCACGCCCAGTCGCGTACCGTCTTCATGGGAGAAAATA
ATACTGTTGATGGGTGTCTGGTCAGAGACATCAAGAAATAACGCCGGAACATTAGTGCAGGCAGCTTCCA
CAGCAATGGCATCCTGGTCATCCAGCGGATAGTTAATGATCAGCCCACTGACGCGTTGCGCGAGAAGATT
GTGCACCGCCGCTTTACAGGCTTCGACGCCGCTTCGTTCTACCATCGACACCACCACGCTGGCACCCAGT
TGATCGGCGCGAGATTTAATCGCCGCGACAATTTGCGACGGCGCGTGCAGGGCCAGACTGGAGGTGGCAA
CGCCAATCAGCAACGACTGTTTGCCCGCCAGTTGTTGTGCCACGCGGTTGGGAATGTAATTCAGCTCCGC
CATCGCCGCTTCCACTTTTTCCCGCGTTTTCGCAGAAACGTGGCTGGCCTGGTTCACCACGCGGGAAACG
GTCTGATAAGAGACACCGGCATACTCTGCGACATCGTATAACGTTACTGGTTTCACATTCACCACCCTGA
ATTGACTCTCTTCCGGGCGCTATCATGCCATACCGCGAAAGGTTTTGCGCCATTCGATGGTGTCCGGGAT
CTCGACGCTCTCCCTTATGCGACTCCTGCATTAGGAAGCAGCCCAGTAGTAGGTTGAGGCCGTTGAGCAC
CGCCGCCGCAAGGAATGGTGCATGCAAGGAGATGGCGCCCAACAGTCCCCCGGCCACGGGGCCTGCCACC
ATACCCACGCCGAAACAAGCGCTCATGAGCCCGAAGTGGCGAGCCCGATCTTCCCCATCGGTGATGTCGG
CGATATAGGCGCCAGCAACCGCACCTGTGGCGCCGGTGATGCCGGCCACGATGCGTCCGGCGTAGAGGAT
CGAGATCTCGATCCCGCGAAATTAATACGACTCACTATAGGGGAATTGTGAGCGGATAACAATTCCCCTC
TAGAAATAATTTTGTTTAACTTTAAGAAGGAGATATACCATGGGCTTTTCTCTTAAAACAATGTCTCCAC
AGAATACCAAAGCAACGAATCTGATTGCCAAGGCCAGATATCTCAGGAAAGATGAGGGCAGTAATAAGCA
AGTTTATTCTGTTCCTCATTTTTTTTTAGCTGGAGCAGCTAAGGAGAGATCACAGATGAATTCTCAAACT
GAAGATCATGCCTTGGCACCTGTGAGGAACACTATTCAACTCCCAACACAACCTTTGAATTCAGAGGAGT
GGGATAAACTTAAGGAAGATTTAAAAGAAAACACCGGAAAGACCAGTTTCGAAAGTTGGATCATTTCACA
GATGGCTGGCTGTCATAGCTCTATAGATGTGGCTAAATCTCTGCTGGCATGGGTAGCAGCCAAAAATAAT
GGTATTGTAAGTTACGATTTACTGGTCAAGTATTTGTATCTCTGTGTCTTTCATATGCAGACATCTGAAG
TTATTGATGTCTTTGAAATTATGAAAGCCAGATATAAGACTTTAGAACCTAGAGGTTACAGTCTTCTCAT
CCGGGGATTGATCCATTCAGACAGATGGAGAGAAGCATTGTTGCTGTTAGAGGACATCAAAAAAGTTATA
ACTCCTTCAAAAAAGAACTATAATGACTGTATCCAGGGAGCTCTCCTTCATCAAGATGTAAACACAGCTT
GGAATTTATATCAGGAATTGCTAGGTCATGATATTGTTCCTATGTTGGAAACTTTAAAAGCTTTCTTTGA
TTTTGGAAAAGACATAAAGGATGATAACTATTCAAATAAACTACTAGATATTCTTTCATATCTAAGAAAT
AATCAGCTGTATCCAGGGGAGTCATTTGCACACAGTATAAAAACATGGTTTGAGAGTGTTCCTGGAAAAC
AATGGAAAGGACAATTCACCACAGTCCGAAAAAGTGGCCAGTGTTCGGGCTGTGGAAAAACCATAGAGTC
TATTCAGCTGAGTCCAGAAGAATATGAATGTCTTAAGGGAAAAATCATGAGGGATGTGATAGATGGAGGT
GACCAGTACAGAAAGACAACACCTCAGGAACTTAAGAGATTTGAGAACTTCATAAAATCTCGTCCTCCTT
TTGATGTTGTCATTGATGGTCTCAATGTTGCCAAAATGTTTCCTAAAGTTCGTGAATCTCAACTTCTCTT
GAATGTCGTCTCTCAACTAGCCAAACGGAATCTGCGACTGCTGGTCCTAGGCCGGAAGCACATGCTAAGA
CGGAGTTCCCAGTGGAGTCGGGATGAGATGGAAGAGGTGCAAAAGCAAGCCAGCTGTTTTTTTGCTGATG
ACATCTCGGAGGATGATCCATTCCTTCTGTATGCCACACTGCACTCCGGGAATCACTGCAGGTTTATCAC
AAGAGACCTGATGCGGGACCACAAGGCCTGTCTGCCTGATGCCAAGACCCAACGCCTGTTTTTTAAGTGG
CAGCAGGGACATCAGCTGGCAATTGTAAATAGGTTTCCAGGATCAAAACTAACCTTTCAGCGTATTCTCA
GCTATGACACAGTGGTGCAAACAACTGGAGACTCGTGGCACATACCATATGATGAAGACTTGGTAGAAAG
ATGTTCCTGTGAAGTACCAACCAAATGGCTTTGCCTCCACCAAAAGACATCTAGAGGGCCCGAACAAAAA
CTCATCTCAGAAGAGGATCTGAATAGCGCCGTCGACCATCATCATCATCATCATTGAATTTAAACCCGCT
GATCAGCCTCGACTGTGCCTGATCCGAATTCGAGCTCCGTCGACAAGCTTGCGGCCGCACTCGAGCACCA
CCACCACCACCACTGAGATCCGGCTGCTAACAAAGCCCGAAAGGAAGCTGAGTTGGCTGCTGCCACCGCT
GAGCAATAACTAGCATAACCCCTTGGGGCCTCTAAACGGGTCTTGAGGGGTTTTTTGCTGAAAGGAGGAA
CTATATCCGGAT
