>Addgene plasmid #67864 | pET28-MRPP3-myc-His | addgene partial sequence | sequence record 120755 | T7 5'-TAATACGACTCACTATAGGG-3'
TCTAGAAATAATTTTGTTTAACTTTAAGAAGGAGATATACCATGGGCTTTTCTCTTAAAACAATGTCTCC
ACAGAATACCAAAGCAACGAATCTGATTGCCAAGGCCAGATATCTCAGGAAAGATGAGGGCAGTAATAAG
CAAGTTTATTCTGTTCCTCATTTTTTTTTAGCTGGAGCAGCTAAGGAGAGATCACAGATGAATTCTCAAA
CTGAAGATCATGCCTTGGCACCTGTGAGGAACACTATTCAACTCCCAACACAACCTTTGAATTCAGAGGA
GTGGGATAAACTTAAGGAAGATTTAAAAGAAAACACCGGAAAGACCAGTTTCGAAAGTTGGATCATTTCA
CAGATGGCTGGCTGTCATAGCTCTATAGATGTGGCTAAATCTCTGCTGGCATGGGTAGCAGCCAAAAATA
ATGGTATTGTAAGTTACGATTTACTGGTCAAGTATTTGTATCTCTGTGTCTTTCATATGCAGACATCTGA
AGTTATTGATGTCTTTGAAATTATGAAAGCCAGATATAAGACTTTAGAACCTAGAGGTTACAGTCTTCTC
ATCCGGGGATTGATCCATTCAGACAGATGGAGAGAAGCATTGTTGCTGTTAGAGGACATCAAAAAAGTTA
TAACTCCTTCAAAAAAGAACTATAATGACTGTATCCAGGGAGCTCTCCTTCATCAAGATGTAAACACAGC
TTGGAATTTATATCAGGAATTGCTAGGTCATGATATTGTTCCTATGTTGGAAACTTTAAAAGCTTTCTTT
GATTTTGGAAAAGACATAAAGGATGATAACTATTCAAATAAACTACTAGATATTCTTTCATATCTAAGAA
ATAATCAGCTGTATCCAGGGGAGTCATTTGCACACAGTATAAAAACATGGTTTGAGAGTGTTCCTGGAAA
ACAATGGAAAGGACAATTCACCACAGTCCGAAAAAGTGGCCAGTGTTCGGGCTGTGGAAAAACCATAGAG
TCTATTCAGCTGAGTCCAGAAGAATATGAATGTCTTAAGGGAAAAATCATGAGGGATGTGATAGATGGAG
GTGACCAGTACAGAA
