>Addgene plasmid #67864 | pET28-MRPP3-myc-His | addgene partial sequence | sequence record 120756 | T7term 5'-GCTAGTTATTGCTCAGCGG-3'
TTTCGGGCTTTGTTAGCAGCCGGATCTCAGTGGTGGTGGTGGTGGTGCTCGAGTGCGGCCGCAAGCTTGT
CGACGGAGCTCGAATTCGGATCAGGCACAGTCGAGGCTGATCAGCGGGTTTAAATTCAATGATGATGATG
ATGATGGTCGACGGCGCTATTCAGATCCTCTTCTGAGATGAGTTTTTGTTCGGGCCCTCTAGATGTCTTT
TGGTGGAGGCAAAGCCATTTGGTTGGTACTTCACAGGAACATCTTTCTACCAAGTCTTCATCATATGGTA
TGTGCCACGAGTCTCCAGTTGTTTGCACCACTGTGTCATAGCTGAGAATACGCTGAAAGGTTAGTTTTGA
TCCTGGAAACCTATTTACAATTGCCAGCTGATGTCCCTGCTGCCACTTAAAAAACAGGCGTTGGGTCTTG
GCATCAGGCAGACAGGCCTTGTGGTCCCGCATCAGGTCTCTTGTGATAAACCTGCAGTGATTCCCGGAGT
GCAGTGTGGCATACAGAAGGAATGGATCATCCTCCGAGATGTCATCAGCAAAAAAACAGCTGGCTTGCTT
TTGCACCTCTTCCATCTCATCCCGACTCCACTGGGAACTCCGTCTTAGCATGTGCTTCCGGCCTAGGACC
AGCAGTCGCAGATTCCGTTTGGCTAGTTGAGAGACGACATTCAAGAGAAGTTGAGATTCACGAACTTTAG
GAAACATTTTGGCAACATTGAGACCATCAATGACAACATCAAAAGGAGGACGAGATTTTATGAAGTTCTC
AAATCTCTTAAGTTCCTGAGGTGTTGTCTTTCTGTACTGGTCACCTCCATCTATCACATCCCTCATGATT
TTTCCCTTAAGACATTCATATTCTTCTGGACTCAGCTGAATAGACTCTATGGTTTTTCCACAGCCCGAAC
ACTGGCCACTTTTTCGGACTGTGGTGAATTGTCCTTTCCATTGTTTTCCAGGAACACTCTCAAACCATGT
TTTTATACTGTGTGCAAATGACTCCCCTGGATACAGCTGATTATTTCTTAGATATGAAAGAATATCTAGT
AGTTTATTTGAATAGTTATCATCCTTTATGTC
